Addgene plasmid #170184: pBZ202-pU6-sgBFP-An_CBh-sv40NLS-Cas9-Sa163RT-NLS-T2A-mCherry
Purpose: Expression vector for a sgRNA against BFP and spCas9-Sa163 RT fusion protein linked to mCherry via a T2A peptide. Donor template An was inserted in the Retron Sa163 msr-msd region by SpeI and AvrII.
Depositing lab: Hunter Fraser. Depositing organization: Stanford University. Publication: Bacterial Retrons Enable Precise Gene Editing in Human Cells. Zhao B, Chen SA, Lee J, Fraser HB. CRISPR J. 2022 Jan 24. doi: 10.1089/crispr.2021.0065. PubMed 35076284.
Backbone
  Vector backbone: pBZ191-pU6-sgBFP-CBh-sv40NLS-Cas9-NLS-T2A-mCherry
  Backbone manufacturer: Fraser lab
  Vector type: Mammalian Expression, CRISPR
Growth in bacteria
  Bacterial resistance: Ampicillin, 100 μg/mL
  Growth temperature: 37°C
  Growth strain: Stbl3
  Copy number: High Copy
Gene/Insert 1
  Gene/Insert name: Sa163 RT (alt name: RT-Sau1)
  Species: Stigmatella aurantica
  Promoter: CBh
  Tag / fusion protein: NLS (C terminal on backbone)
  Cloning method: Gibson Cloning
  Sequencing primers: 5′ TTGCCCGAAGGTCTTGACAG
Gene/Insert 2
  Gene/Insert name: Retron Sa163 msr-msd (alt name: Retron Sau1 msr-msd)
  Species: Stigmatella aurantica
  Promoter: hU6
  Cloning method: Gibson Cloning
  Sequencing primers: 5′ GACTATCATATGCTTACCGT; 3′ acttgatgtactgccaagtg
Gene/Insert 3
  Gene/Insert name: BFP-to-GFP conversion donor template An
  Promoter: hU6
  Cloning method: Gibson Cloning
  Sequencing primers: 5′ GACTATCATATGCTTACCGT; 3′ acttgatgtactgccaagtg
Terms and licenses: Academic/Nonprofit Terms; Industry Terms: Not Available to Industry
How to cite: pBZ202-pU6-sgBFP-An_CBh-sv40NLS-Cas9-Sa163RT-NLS-T2A-mCherry was a gift from Hunter Fraser (Addgene plasmid # 170184 ; http://n2t.net/addgene:170184 ; RRID:Addgene_170184)
