[The description below was written by a language model from this plasmid's Addgene catalogue record and pLannotate feature annotations shown in this document.]
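Description:
pBZ202-pU6-sgBFP-An_CBh-sv40NLS-Cas9-Sa163RT-NLS-T2A-mCherry is a mammalian expression and CRISPR plasmid of about 11.1 kb, built on the pBZ191 sgBFP/Cas9-T2A-mCherry backbone, for retron-assisted precise genome editing in human cells. It is propagated in E. coli as a high-copy plasmid through a ColE1/pUC-type origin with ampicillin selection (AmpR), and it also carries an f1/M13 phage origin. A single AAV2 ITR is annotated downstream of the polyadenylation signal. With only one ITR detected, this looks like a backbone remnant rather than a functional AAV packaging cassette.

Two transcription units carry the payload. A human U6 Pol III promoter drives an S. pyogenes-type guide RNA against BFP. According to the record, the same unit also holds the retron Sa163 msr-msd region, with the BFP-to-GFP conversion donor template "An" inserted into it. The automated annotation does not label the msr-msd itself, but the short reverse-oriented GFP-family fragment just after the gRNA scaffold is consistent with that donor.

The second unit uses the CBh promoter (CMV enhancer, chicken β-actin promoter and hybrid intron) to express SpCas9 with an SV40 NLS named in the construct title. Cas9 is fused to the Sa163 retron reverse transcriptase from Stigmatella aurantiaca, which the annotation tool matched to a homologous Myxococcus retron RT. A nucleoplasmin NLS, a T2A peptide, mCherry and a bGH poly(A) signal follow.

In cells, the RT reverse-transcribes the msd region into single-stranded DNA that carries the donor, providing a repair template at the Cas9 cut site. BFP-to-GFP conversion reports precise editing, and mCherry marks transfected cells. The depositor and sequencing-derived records differ by about 30 nt, mainly within the β-actin promoter region.
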