Features (pLannotate 1.2.2; 20 found; start..end, strand, type, name):
      1..241     +  promoter       U6 promoter: RNA polymerase III promoter for human U6 snRNA
    270..345     +  misc_RNA       gRNA scaffold: guide RNA scaffold for the Streptococcus pyogenes CRISPR/Cas9 system
    527..652     -  CDS            Enhanced Cyan-Emitting GFP (fragment): Enhanced Cyan-Emitting GFP is a basic (constitutively fluorescent) cyan fluorescent protein published in 2002, derived from Aequorea victoria.
    782..1067    +  enhancer       CMV enhancer: human cytomegalovirus immediate early enhancer; contains an 18-bp deletion relative to the standard CMV enhancer
   1069..1346    +  promoter       chicken β-actin promoter: No description available
   1347..1575    +  intron         hybrid intron: hybrid between chicken β-actin (CBA) and minute virus of mice (MMV) introns (Gray et al., 2011)
   1713..3314    +  CDS            Cas9(N): N-terminal portion of Streptococcus pyogenes Cas9 (Zetsche et al., 2015)
   3315..5813    +  CDS            Cas9(C): C-terminal portion of Streptococcus pyogenes Cas9 (Zetsche et al., 2015)
   5913..7352    +  CDS            RT16_MYXXA: Protein predicted: Swiss-Prot protein existence level 4. Participates in the synthesis of a msDNA (a branched RNA linked by a 2',5'-phosphodiester linkage to a single-stranded DNA) of unknown function. The retron transcript serves as primer and template to the reaction, and codes for the RT. From Myxococcus xanthus.
   7353..7400    +  CDS            nucleoplasmin NLS: bipartite nuclear localization signal from nucleoplasmin
   7464..8171    +  CDS            mCherry: mCherry is a basic (constitutively fluorescent) red fluorescent protein published in 2004, derived from Discosoma sp.. It is reported to be a very rapidly-maturing monomer with low acid sensitivity.
   8205..8316    +  polyA_signal   bGH poly(A) signal: bovine growth hormone polyadenylation signal
   8421..8561    +  repeat_region  AAV2 ITR: inverted terminal repeat of adeno-associated virus serotype 2 inverted
   8566..8617    -  misc_feature   bom (fragment): basis of mobility region from pBR322
   8636..9016    +  rep_origin     M13 ori (sequence partly withheld): M13 bacteriophage origin of replication; arrow indicates direction of (+) strand synthesis
   9092..9141    -  misc_feature   bom (fragment): basis of mobility region from pBR322
   9243..9278    -  CDS            rop (fragment): Rop protein, which maintains plasmids at low copy number; rop
   9373..9477    +  promoter       AmpR promoter: bla
   9478..10338   +  CDS            AmpR: β-lactamase; bla; confers resistance to ampicillin, carbenicillin, and related antibiotics
  10509..11097   +  rep_origin     ori: high-copy-number ColE1/pMB1/pBR322/pUC origin of replication
>Addgene plasmid #170184 | pBZ202-pU6-sgBFP-An_CBh-sv40NLS-Cas9-Sa163RT-NLS-T2A-mCherry | depositor full sequence | sequence record 329901 | pBZ202-pU6-sgBFP-An_CBh-sv40NLS-Cas9-Sa163RT-NLS-T2A-mCherry sequence 11158 bps
GAGGGCCTATTTCCCATGATTCCTTCATATTTGCATATACGATACAAGGCTGTTAGAGAGATAATTGGAA
TTAATTTGACTGTAAACACAAAGATATTAGTACAAAATACGTGACGTAGAAAGTAATAATTTCTTGGGTA
GTTTGCAGTTTTAAAATTATGTTTTAAAATGGACTATCATATGCTTACCGTAACTTGAAAGTATTTCGAT
TTCTTGGCTTTATATATCTTGTGGAAAGGACGAAACACCGCTGAAGCACTGCACGCCATGTTTTAGAGCT
AGAAATAGCAAGTTAAAATAAGGCTAGTCCGTTATCAACTTGAAAAAGTGGCACCGAGTCGGTGCCGTAC
GGTGCGAGCGACCGAGAGAGGTCCCAAGCCATCAGCCTCAGCGCCTCGAGCGCGAGAGCGGCGTTGCGCC
GCTCTGGTTGAATTGCAGGACACTCTCCGCAAGGTAGCCTGTTCTTGGCTCTCTTCCCTCCGGTGAGTAC
CTCTCCGGCCGGGGAGCTGAACCAACGAACTAGTAAGTCGTGCTGCTTCATGTGGTCGGGGTAGCGGCTG
AAGCACTGCACGCCGTACGTCAGGGTGGTCACGAGGGTGGGCCAGGGCACGGGCAGCTTGCCGGTGGTGC
AGATGAACTTCAGGCCTAGGCGCAACCGCCGTTTCCCCGGCCGGAGAGGTACTCACCGGAGGGGAGAGCC
GGTGAGGCTACCGTGCCCCAGGTGAGAAGGTGGTGCCTTCGGGCCTCCCTCGACCGCTCGCGCTTTTTTT
CTAGAGGTACCCGTTACATAACTTACGGTAAATGGCCCGCCTGGCTGACCGCCCAACGACCCCCGCCCAT
TGACGTCAATAGTAACGCCAATAGGGACTTTCCATTGACGTCAATGGGTGGAGTATTTACGGTAAACTGC
CCACTTGGCAGTACATCAAGTGTATCATATGCCAAGTACGCCCCCTATTGACGTCAATGACGGTAAATGG
CCCGCCTGGCATTGTGCCCAGTACATGACCTTATGGGACTTTCCTACTTGGCAGTACATCTACGTATTAG
TCATCGCTATTACCATGGTCGAGGTGAGCCCCACGTTCTGCTTCACTCTCCCCATCTCCCCCCCCTCCCC
ACCCCCAATTTTGTATTTATTTATTTTTTAATTATTTTGTGCAGCGATGGGGGCGGGGGGGGGGGGGGGG
CGCGCGCCAGGCGGGGCGGGGCGGGGCGAGGGGCGGGGCGGGGCGAGGCGGAGAGGTGCGGCGGCAGCCA
ATCAGAGCGGCGCGCTCCGAAAGTTTCCTTTTATGGCGAGGCGGCGGCGGCGGCGGCCCTATAAAAAGCG
AAGCGCGCGGCGGGCGGGAGTCGCTGCGACGCTGCCTTCGCCCCGTGCCCCGCTCCGCCGCCGCCTCGCG
CCGCCCGCCCCGGCTCTGACTGACCGCGTTACTCCCACAGGTGAGCGGGCGGGACGGCCCTTCTCCTCCG
GGCTGTAATTAGCTGAGCAAGAGGTAAGGGTTTAAGGGATGGTTGGTTGGTGGGGTATTAATGTTTAATT
ACCTGGAGCACCTGCCTGAAATCACTTTTTTTCAGGTTGGACCGGTGCCACCATGGACTATAAGGACCAC
GACGGAGACTACAAGGATCATGATATTGATTACAAAGACGATGACGATAAGATGGCCCCAAAGAAGAAGC
GGAAGGTCGGTATCCACGGAGTCCCAGCAGCCGACAAGAAGTACAGCATCGGCCTGGACATCGGCACCAA
CTCTGTGGGCTGGGCCGTGATCACCGACGAGTACAAGGTGCCCAGCAAGAAATTCAAGGTGCTGGGCAAC
ACCGACCGGCACAGCATCAAGAAGAACCTGATCGGAGCCCTGCTGTTCGACAGCGGCGAAACAGCCGAGG
CCACCCGGCTGAAGAGAACCGCCAGAAGAAGATACACCAGACGGAAGAACCGGATCTGCTATCTGCAAGA
GATCTTCAGCAACGAGATGGCCAAGGTGGACGACAGCTTCTTCCACAGACTGGAAGAGTCCTTCCTGGTG
GAAGAGGATAAGAAGCACGAGCGGCACCCCATCTTCGGCAACATCGTGGACGAGGTGGCCTACCACGAGA
AGTACCCCACCATCTACCACCTGAGAAAGAAACTGGTGGACAGCACCGACAAGGCCGACCTGCGGCTGAT
CTATCTGGCCCTGGCCCACATGATCAAGTTCCGGGGCCACTTCCTGATCGAGGGCGACCTGAACCCCGAC
AACAGCGACGTGGACAAGCTGTTCATCCAGCTGGTGCAGACCTACAACCAGCTGTTCGAGGAAAACCCCA
TCAACGCCAGCGGCGTGGACGCCAAGGCCATCCTGTCTGCCAGACTGAGCAAGAGCAGACGGCTGGAAAA
TCTGATCGCCCAGCTGCCCGGCGAGAAGAAGAATGGCCTGTTCGGAAACCTGATTGCCCTGAGCCTGGGC
CTGACCCCCAACTTCAAGAGCAACTTCGACCTGGCCGAGGATGCCAAACTGCAGCTGAGCAAGGACACCT
ACGACGACGACCTGGACAACCTGCTGGCCCAGATCGGCGACCAGTACGCCGACCTGTTTCTGGCCGCCAA
GAACCTGTCCGACGCCATCCTGCTGAGCGACATCCTGAGAGTGAACACCGAGATCACCAAGGCCCCCCTG
AGCGCCTCTATGATCAAGAGATACGACGAGCACCACCAGGACCTGACCCTGCTGAAAGCTCTCGTGCGGC
AGCAGCTGCCTGAGAAGTACAAAGAGATTTTCTTCGACCAGAGCAAGAACGGCTACGCCGGCTACATTGA
CGGCGGAGCCAGCCAGGAAGAGTTCTACAAGTTCATCAAGCCCATCCTGGAAAAGATGGACGGCACCGAG
GAACTGCTCGTGAAGCTGAACAGAGAGGACCTGCTGCGGAAGCAGCGGACCTTCGACAACGGCAGCATCC
CCCACCAGATCCACCTGGGAGAGCTGCACGCCATTCTGCGGCGGCAGGAAGATTTTTACCCATTCCTGAA
GGACAACCGGGAAAAGATCGAGAAGATCCTGACCTTCCGCATCCCCTACTACGTGGGCCCTCTGGCCAGG
GGAAACAGCAGATTCGCCTGGATGACCAGAAAGAGCGAGGAAACCATCACCCCCTGGAACTTCGAGGAAG
TGGTGGACAAGGGCGCTTCCGCCCAGAGCTTCATCGAGCGGATGACCAACTTCGATAAGAACCTGCCCAA
CGAGAAGGTGCTGCCCAAGCACAGCCTGCTGTACGAGTACTTCACCGTGTATAACGAGCTGACCAAAGTG
AAATACGTGACCGAGGGAATGAGAAAGCCCGCCTTCCTGAGCGGCGAGCAGAAAAAGGCCATCGTGGACC
TGCTGTTCAAGACCAACCGGAAAGTGACCGTGAAGCAGCTGAAAGAGGACTACTTCAAGAAAATCGAGTG
CTTCGACTCCGTGGAAATCTCCGGCGTGGAAGATCGGTTCAACGCCTCCCTGGGCACATACCACGATCTG
CTGAAAATTATCAAGGACAAGGACTTCCTGGACAATGAGGAAAACGAGGACATTCTGGAAGATATCGTGC
TGACCCTGACACTGTTTGAGGACAGAGAGATGATCGAGGAACGGCTGAAAACCTATGCCCACCTGTTCGA
CGACAAAGTGATGAAGCAGCTGAAGCGGCGGAGATACACCGGCTGGGGCAGGCTGAGCCGGAAGCTGATC
AACGGCATCCGGGACAAGCAGTCCGGCAAGACAATCCTGGATTTCCTGAAGTCCGACGGCTTCGCCAACA
GAAACTTCATGCAGCTGATCCACGACGACAGCCTGACCTTTAAAGAGGACATCCAGAAAGCCCAGGTGTC
CGGCCAGGGCGATAGCCTGCACGAGCACATTGCCAATCTGGCCGGCAGCCCCGCCATTAAGAAGGGCATC
CTGCAGACAGTGAAGGTGGTGGACGAGCTCGTGAAAGTGATGGGCCGGCACAAGCCCGAGAACATCGTGA
TCGAAATGGCCAGAGAGAACCAGACCACCCAGAAGGGACAGAAGAACAGCCGCGAGAGAATGAAGCGGAT
CGAAGAGGGCATCAAAGAGCTGGGCAGCCAGATCCTGAAAGAACACCCCGTGGAAAACACCCAGCTGCAG
AACGAGAAGCTGTACCTGTACTACCTGCAGAATGGGCGGGATATGTACGTGGACCAGGAACTGGACATCA
ACCGGCTGTCCGACTACGATGTGGACCATATCGTGCCTCAGAGCTTTCTGAAGGACGACTCCATCGACAA
CAAGGTGCTGACCAGAAGCGACAAGAACCGGGGCAAGAGCGACAACGTGCCCTCCGAAGAGGTCGTGAAG
AAGATGAAGAACTACTGGCGGCAGCTGCTGAACGCCAAGCTGATTACCCAGAGAAAGTTCGACAATCTGA
CCAAGGCCGAGAGAGGCGGCCTGAGCGAACTGGATAAGGCCGGCTTCATCAAGAGACAGCTGGTGGAAAC
CCGGCAGATCACAAAGCACGTGGCACAGATCCTGGACTCCCGGATGAACACTAAGTACGACGAGAATGAC
AAGCTGATCCGGGAAGTGAAAGTGATCACCCTGAAGTCCAAGCTGGTGTCCGATTTCCGGAAGGATTTCC
AGTTTTACAAAGTGCGCGAGATCAACAACTACCACCACGCCCACGACGCCTACCTGAACGCCGTCGTGGG
AACCGCCCTGATCAAAAAGTACCCTAAGCTGGAAAGCGAGTTCGTGTACGGCGACTACAAGGTGTACGAC
GTGCGGAAGATGATCGCCAAGAGCGAGCAGGAAATCGGCAAGGCTACCGCCAAGTACTTCTTCTACAGCA
ACATCATGAACTTTTTCAAGACCGAGATTACCCTGGCCAACGGCGAGATCCGGAAGCGGCCTCTGATCGA
GACAAACGGCGAAACCGGGGAGATCGTGTGGGATAAGGGCCGGGATTTTGCCACCGTGCGGAAAGTGCTG
AGCATGCCCCAAGTGAATATCGTGAAAAAGACCGAGGTGCAGACAGGCGGCTTCAGCAAAGAGTCTATCC
TGCCCAAGAGGAACAGCGATAAGCTGATCGCCAGAAAGAAGGACTGGGACCCTAAGAAGTACGGCGGCTT
CGACAGCCCCACCGTGGCCTATTCTGTGCTGGTGGTGGCCAAAGTGGAAAAGGGCAAGTCCAAGAAACTG
AAGAGTGTGAAAGAGCTGCTGGGGATCACCATCATGGAAAGAAGCAGCTTCGAGAAGAATCCCATCGACT
TTCTGGAAGCCAAGGGCTACAAAGAAGTGAAAAAGGACCTGATCATCAAGCTGCCTAAGTACTCCCTGTT
CGAGCTGGAAAACGGCCGGAAGAGAATGCTGGCCTCTGCCGGCGAACTGCAGAAGGGAAACGAACTGGCC
CTGCCCTCCAAATATGTGAACTTCCTGTACCTGGCCAGCCACTATGAGAAGCTGAAGGGCTCCCCCGAGG
ATAATGAGCAGAAACAGCTGTTTGTGGAACAGCACAAGCACTACCTGGACGAGATCATCGAGCAGATCAG
CGAGTTCTCCAAGAGAGTGATCCTGGCCGACGCTAATCTGGACAAAGTGCTGTCCGCCTACAACAAGCAC
CGGGATAAGCCCATCAGAGAGCAGGCCGAGAATATCATCCACCTGTTTACCCTGACCAATCTGGGAGCCC
CTGCCGCCTTCAAGTACTTTGACACCACCATCGACCGGAAGAGGTACACCAGCACCAAAGAGGTGCTGGA
CGCCACCCTGATCCACCAGAGCATCACCGGCCTGTACGAGACACGGATCGACCTGTCTCAGCTGGGAGGC
GACTCTGGAGGATCTAGCGGAGGATCCTCTGGCAGCGAGACACCAGGAACAAGCGAGTCAGCAACACCAG
AGAGCAGTGGCGGCAGCAGCGGCGGCAGCAGCATGACGGCAAAACTGGAAAGCCACGTGCCTGCTGCACC
ACCAGTCTCAGCGGAAGCGCCGGCACCGACGCGACCTGACGCTGCTAAGCAGGAGGCTCGACGAGCCCAC
CATGAAGCCCTGAGACTGCGGTGGAAAGCAATCGAGGAAGCTGGGGGCACTGACGCCTGGGTACGACAGC
AGTTGGTTGCGAAAGGCGTAGCGGCGGAAGAGGTGGACTTCGAAAGTCTCTCCGACAAGCAAAAAGCGGC
TTGGAAAGAGAAAAAAAAAGCTGAGGCAACCGAGCGGAGGGCTCAAAAACGACTTGCCTGGGAAGCCTGG
AAAGCGACCCATATTCATCATTTGGGCGTTGGAGTTCACTGGGACGAAGCCGGCGGGCCTGACAAGTTCG
ATGTGGCAGGGAGGGAAGAAAGGGCAAAGGCAAACGGGTTGCCCGAAGGTCTTGACAGCGTAGAAGCATT
GGCGAAAGCGCTGGGAATCTCAGTATCCCGATTGCGCTGGTTCTCTTTTCACAGGGAAGTTGATACAGGG
ACACACTACCAAACTTGGGAGATCCCAAAGAGGGATGGGGGCAAACGCACCCTCACGGCCCCGAAAAGGG
AGCTTAAGGCAGTACAAAGGTGGGTACTCGCCAATGTGGTGGAAAGACTTCCCGTACACGGAGCTGCTCA
TGGGTTTGTTGCAGGACGCTCCATACTCACTAATGCGCTCGCTCACCAAGGAGCTGACGTGGTTGTTAAA
GTTGATATGAAAGATTTTTTTCCCAGTGTCACATGGCCTCGAGTTAAAGGCCTGCTCAGAAAGGGAGGTT
TGCCTGAAAACTTGGCGACCCTGCTCGCCCTTCTGAGTACCGAAGCTCCACGGGAAGTAGTCCGATTCAG
AGGGGAAACGCTGTACGTCGCTAAGGGCCCACGCGCTCTGCCACAGGGCGCGCCTACCAGTCCTGCGCTT
ACTAACGCATTGTGTCTTAGGTTGGATAAGCGGTTGAGCGCGCTGAGTAAGCGGTTGGGTTTCACATACA
CCAGATACGCTGACGATCTTACATTTAGTTGGAGGCGCGCTAAAAAATCTCGCCAGAAAGAGTTGCCGCT
GGCTGATGCTCCCGTCGCGCTTCTCCTGGCCCGGGTTAAGGGAGTGTTGGAAGCAGAAGGTTTCACTTTG
CATCCTGATAAGACCAGGGTTCAGCGGAAGGGAAGCCGGCAACGAGTGACCGGCCTCGTGGTTAATGAAG
CGCCCGAAGGAGTGCCAGGTGCCCGAGTTCCCCGAGATGTTGTTCGGAGATTGCGAGCGGCAATACACAA
TAGAGAGCAAGGTAAACCAGGGCCGACTGGAGAAACGTTGGAACAACTCAAAGGCTTGGCAGCTTTTCTG
CACATGACAGACGCTGAAAAAGGAAGAGCGTTTCTGAGAAGACTTGAGGCCCTGGAGAAGAGGCAAACTG
CGAAAAGGCCGGCGGCCACGAAAAAGGCCGGCCAGGCAAAAAAGAAAAAGCTTGAGGGCAGAGGAAGTCT
GCTAACATGCGGTGACGTGGAGGAGAATCCCGGCCCTGCTAGCATGGTGAGCAAGGGCGAGGAGGATAAC
ATGGCCATCATCAAGGAGTTCATGCGCTTCAAGGTGCACATGGAGGGCTCCGTGAACGGCCACGAGTTCG
AGATCGAGGGCGAGGGCGAGGGCCGCCCCTACGAGGGCACCCAGACCGCCAAGCTGAAGGTGACCAAGGG
TGGCCCCCTGCCCTTCGCCTGGGACATCCTGTCCCCTCAGTTCATGTACGGCTCCAAGGCCTACGTGAAG
CACCCCGCCGACATCCCCGACTACTTGAAGCTGTCCTTCCCCGAGGGCTTCAAGTGGGAGCGCGTGATGA
ACTTCGAGGACGGCGGCGTGGTGACCGTGACCCAGGACTCCTCCCTGCAGGACGGCGAGTTCATCTACAA
GGTGAAGCTGCGCGGCACCAACTTCCCCTCCGACGGCCCCGTAATGCAGAAGAAGACCATGGGCTGGGAG
GCCTCCTCCGAGCGGATGTACCCCGAGGACGGCGCCCTGAAGGGCGAGATCAAGCAGAGGCTGAAGCTGA
AGGACGGCGGCCACTACGACGCTGAGGTCAAGACCACCTACAAGGCCAAGAAGCCCGTGCAGCTGCCCGG
CGCCTACAACGTCAACATCAAGTTGGACATCACCTCCCACAACGAGGACTACACCATCGTGGAACAGTAC
GAACGCGCCGAGGGCCGCCACTCCACCGGCGGCATGGACGAGCTGTACAAGTGAGAATTCCTAGAGCTCG
CTGATCAGCCTCGACTGTGCCTTCTAGTTGCCAGCCATCTGTTGTTTGCCCCTCCCCCGTGCCTTCCTTG
ACCCTGGAAGGTGCCACTCCCACTGTCCTTTCCTAATAAAATGAGGAAATTGCATCGCATTGTCTGAGTA
GGTGTCATTCTATTCTGGGGGGTGGGGTGGGGCAGGACAGCAAGGGGGAGGATTGGGAAGAGAATAGCAG
GCATGCTGGGGAGCGGCCGCAGGAACCCCTAGTGATGGAGTTGGCCACTCCCTCTCTGCGCGCTCGCTCG
CTCACTGAGGCCGGGCGACCAAAGGTCGCCCGACGCCCGGGCTTTGCCCGGGCGGCCTCAGTGAGCGAGC
GAGCGCGCAGCTGCCTGCAGGGGCGCCTGATGCGGTATTTTCTCCTTACGCATCTGTGCGGTATTTCACA
CCGCATA
[142 nt withheld, positions 8618-8759]
C
[141 nt withheld, positions 8761-8901]
CCTTTGACGTTGGAGTCCACGTTCTTT
[37 nt withheld, positions 8929-8965]
ACCCTATCTCGGGCTATTCTTTTGATTTATAAGGGATTTTGCCGATTTCGGCCTATTGGTTAAAAAATGA
GCTGATTTAACAAAAATTTAACGCGAATTTTAACAAAATATTAACGTTTACAATTTTATGGTGCACTCTC
AGTACAATCTGCTCTGATGCCGCATAGTTAAGCCAGCCCCGACACCCGCCAACACCCGCTGACGCGCCCT
GACGGGCTTGTCTGCTCCCGGCATCCGCTTACAGACAAGCTGTGACCGTCTCCGGGAGCTGCATGTGTCA
GAGGTTTTCACCGTCATCACCGAAACGCGCGAGACGAAAGGGCCTCGTGATACGCCTATTTTTATAGGTT
AATGTCATGATAATAATGGTTTCTTAGACGTCAGGTGGCACTTTTCGGGGAAATGTGCGCGGAACCCCTA
TTTGTTTATTTTTCTAAATACATTCAAATATGTATCCGCTCATGAGACAATAACCCTGATAAATGCTTCA
ATAATATTGAAAAAGGAAGAGTATGAGTATTCAACATTTCCGTGTCGCCCTTATTCCCTTTTTTGCGGCA
TTTTGCCTTCCTGTTTTTGCTCACCCAGAAACGCTGGTGAAAGTAAAAGATGCTGAAGATCAGTTGGGTG
CACGAGTGGGTTACATCGAACTGGATCTCAACAGCGGTAAGATCCTTGAGAGTTTTCGCCCCGAAGAACG
TTTTCCAATGATGAGCACTTTTAAAGTTCTGCTATGTGGCGCGGTATTATCCCGTATTGACGCCGGGCAA
GAGCAACTCGGTCGCCGCATACACTATTCTCAGAATGACTTGGTTGAGTACTCACCAGTCACAGAAAAGC
ATCTTACGGATGGCATGACAGTAAGAGAATTATGCAGTGCTGCCATAACCATGAGTGATAACACTGCGGC
CAACTTACTTCTGACAACGATCGGAGGACCGAAGGAGCTAACCGCTTTTTTGCACAACATGGGGGATCAT
GTAACTCGCCTTGATCGTTGGGAACCGGAGCTGAATGAAGCCATACCAAACGACGAGCGTGACACCACGA
TGCCTGTAGCAATGGCAACAACGTTGCGCAAACTATTAACTGGCGAACTACTTACTCTAGCTTCCCGGCA
ACAATTAATAGACTGGATGGAGGCGGATAAAGTTGCAGGACCACTTCTGCGCTCGGCCCTTCCGGCTGGC
TGGTTTATTGCTGATAAATCTGGAGCCGGTGAGCGTGGAAGCCGCGGTATCATTGCAGCACTGGGGCCAG
ATGGTAAGCCCTCCCGTATCGTAGTTATCTACACGACGGGGAGTCAGGCAACTATGGATGAACGAAATAG
ACAGATCGCTGAGATAGGTGCCTCACTGATTAAGCATTGGTAACTGTCAGACCAAGTTTACTCATATATA
CTTTAGATTGATTTAAAACTTCATTTTTAATTTAAAAGGATCTAGGTGAAGATCCTTTTTGATAATCTCA
TGACCAAAATCCCTTAACGTGAGTTTTCGTTCCACTGAGCGTCAGACCCCGTAGAAAAGATCAAAGGATC
TTCTTGAGATCCTTTTTTTCTGCGCGTAATCTGCTGCTTGCAAACAAAAAAACCACCGCTACCAGCGGTG
GTTTGTTTGCCGGATCAAGAGCTACCAACTCTTTTTCCGAAGGTAACTGGCTTCAGCAGAGCGCAGATAC
CAAATACTGTCCTTCTAGTGTAGCCGTAGTTAGGCCACCACTTCAAGAACTCTGTAGCACCGCCTACATA
CCTCGCTCTGCTAATCCTGTTACCAGTGGCTGCTGCCAGTGGCGATAAGTCGTGTCTTACCGGGTTGGAC
TCAAGACGATAGTTACCGGATAAGGCGCAGCGGTCGGGCTGAACGGGGGGTTCGTGCACACAGCCCAGCT
TGGAGCGAACGACCTACACCGAACTGAGATACCTACAGCGTGAGCTATGAGAAAGCGCCACGCTTCCCGA
AGGGAGAAAGGCGGACAGGTATCCGGTAAGCGGCAGGGTCGGAACAGGAGAGCGCACGAGGGAGCTTCCA
GGGGGAAACGCCTGGTATCTTTATAGTCCTGTCGGGTTTCGCCACCTCTGACTTGAGCGTCGATTTTTGT
GATGCTCGTCAGGGGGGCGGAGCCTATGGAAAAACGCCAGCAACGCGGCCTTTTTACGGTTCCTGGCCTT
TTGCTGGCCTTTTGCTCACATGT
