Features (pLannotate 1.2.2; 20 found; start..end, strand, type, name):
      1..241     +  promoter       U6 promoter: RNA polymerase III promoter for human U6 snRNA
    270..345     +  misc_RNA       gRNA scaffold: guide RNA scaffold for the Streptococcus pyogenes CRISPR/Cas9 system
    527..652     -  CDS            Enhanced Cyan-Emitting GFP (fragment): Enhanced Cyan-Emitting GFP is a basic (constitutively fluorescent) cyan fluorescent protein published in 2002, derived from Aequorea victoria.
    782..1067    +  enhancer       CMV enhancer: human cytomegalovirus immediate early enhancer; contains an 18-bp deletion relative to the standard CMV enhancer
   1069..1317    +  promoter       chicken β-actin promoter: contains a 21-bp deletion relative to the standard chicken β-actin promoter
   1318..1545    +  intron         hybrid intron: hybrid between chicken β-actin (CBA) and minute virus of mice (MMV) introns (Gray et al., 2011)
   1683..3284    +  CDS            Cas9(N): N-terminal portion of Streptococcus pyogenes Cas9 (Zetsche et al., 2015)
   3285..5783    +  CDS            Cas9(C): C-terminal portion of Streptococcus pyogenes Cas9 (Zetsche et al., 2015)
   5883..7322    +  CDS            RT16_MYXXA: Protein predicted: Swiss-Prot protein existence level 4. Participates in the synthesis of a msDNA (a branched RNA linked by a 2',5'-phosphodiester linkage to a single-stranded DNA) of unknown function. The retron transcript serves as primer and template to the reaction, and codes for the RT. From Myxococcus xanthus.
   7323..7370    +  CDS            nucleoplasmin NLS: bipartite nuclear localization signal from nucleoplasmin
   7434..8141    +  CDS            mCherry: mCherry is a basic (constitutively fluorescent) red fluorescent protein published in 2004, derived from Discosoma sp.. It is reported to be a very rapidly-maturing monomer with low acid sensitivity.
   8175..8286    +  polyA_signal   bGH poly(A) signal: bovine growth hormone polyadenylation signal
   8391..8531    +  repeat_region  AAV2 ITR: inverted terminal repeat of adeno-associated virus serotype 2 inverted
   8536..8587    -  misc_feature   bom (fragment): basis of mobility region from pBR322
   8606..9061    +  rep_origin     f1 ori (sequence partly withheld): f1 bacteriophage origin of replication; arrow indicates direction of (+) strand synthesis
   9062..9111    -  misc_feature   bom (fragment): basis of mobility region from pBR322
   9213..9248    -  CDS            rop (fragment): Rop protein, which maintains plasmids at low copy number; rop
   9343..9447    +  promoter       AmpR promoter: bla
   9448..10308   +  CDS            AmpR: β-lactamase; bla; confers resistance to ampicillin, carbenicillin, and related antibiotics
  10479..11067   +  rep_origin     ori: high-copy-number ColE1/pMB1/pBR322/pUC origin of replication
>Addgene plasmid #170184 | pBZ202-pU6-sgBFP-An_CBh-sv40NLS-Cas9-Sa163RT-NLS-T2A-mCherry | addgene full sequence | sequence record 342530 | Addgene NGS Result
GAGGGCCTATTTCCCATGATTCCTTCATATTTGCATATACGATACAAGGCTGTTAGAGAGATAATTGGAA
TTAATTTGACTGTAAACACAAAGATATTAGTACAAAATACGTGACGTAGAAAGTAATAATTTCTTGGGTA
GTTTGCAGTTTTAAAATTATGTTTTAAAATGGACTATCATATGCTTACCGTAACTTGAAAGTATTTCGAT
TTCTTGGCTTTATATATCTTGTGGAAAGGACGAAACACCGCTGAAGCACTGCACGCCATGTTTTAGAGCT
AGAAATAGCAAGTTAAAATAAGGCTAGTCCGTTATCAACTTGAAAAAGTGGCACCGAGTCGGTGCCGTAC
GGTGCGAGCGACCGAGAGAGGTCCCAAGCCATCAGCCTCAGCGCCTCGAGCGCGAGAGCGGCGTTGCGCC
GCTCTGGTTGAATTGCAGGACACTCTCCGCAAGGTAGCCTGTTCTTGGCTCTCTTCCCTCCGGTGAGTAC
CTCTCCGGCCGGGGAGCTGAACCAACGAACTAGTAAGTCGTGCTGCTTCATGTGGTCGGGGTAGCGGCTG
AAGCACTGCACGCCGTACGTCAGGGTGGTCACGAGGGTGGGCCAGGGCACGGGCAGCTTGCCGGTGGTGC
AGATGAACTTCAGGCCTAGGCGCAACCGCCGTTTCCCCGGCCGGAGAGGTACTCACCGGAGGGGAGAGCC
GGTGAGGCTACCGTGCCCCAGGTGAGAAGGTGGTGCCTTCGGGCCTCCCTCGACCGCTCGCGCTTTTTTT
CTAGAGGTACCCGTTACATAACTTACGGTAAATGGCCCGCCTGGCTGACCGCCCAACGACCCCCGCCCAT
TGACGTCAATAGTAACGCCAATAGGGACTTTCCATTGACGTCAATGGGTGGAGTATTTACGGTAAACTGC
CCACTTGGCAGTACATCAAGTGTATCATATGCCAAGTACGCCCCCTATTGACGTCAATGACGGTAAATGG
CCCGCCTGGCATTGTGCCCAGTACATGACCTTATGGGACTTTCCTACTTGGCAGTACATCTACGTATTAG
TCATCGCTATTACCATGGTCGAGGTGAGCCCCACGTTCTGCTTCACTCTCCCCATCTCCCCCCCCTCCCC
ACCCCCAATTTTGTATTTATTTATTTTTTAATTATTTTGTGCAGCGATGGGGGCGGGGGGGGGGGGGCGA
GGGGCGGGGCGGGGCGAGGCGGAGAGGTGCGGCGGCAGCCAATCAGAGCGGCGCGCTCCGAAAGTTTCCT
TTTATGGCGAGGCGGCGGCGGCGGCGGCCCTATAAAAAGCGAAGCGCGCGGCGGGCGGGAGTCGCTGCGC
GCTGCCTTCGCCCCGTGCCCCGCTCCGCCGCCGCCTCGCGCCGCCCGCCCCGGCTCTGACTGACCGCGTT
ACTCCCACAGGTGAGCGGGCGGGACGGCCCTTCTCCTCCGGGCTGTAATTAGCTGAGCAAGAGGTAAGGG
TTTAAGGGATGGTTGGTTGGTGGGGTATTAATGTTTAATTACCTGGAGCACCTGCCTGAAATCACTTTTT
TTCAGGTTGGACCGGTGCCACCATGGACTATAAGGACCACGACGGAGACTACAAGGATCATGATATTGAT
TACAAAGACGATGACGATAAGATGGCCCCAAAGAAGAAGCGGAAGGTCGGTATCCACGGAGTCCCAGCAG
CCGACAAGAAGTACAGCATCGGCCTGGACATCGGCACCAACTCTGTGGGCTGGGCCGTGATCACCGACGA
GTACAAGGTGCCCAGCAAGAAATTCAAGGTGCTGGGCAACACCGACCGGCACAGCATCAAGAAGAACCTG
ATCGGAGCCCTGCTGTTCGACAGCGGCGAAACAGCCGAGGCCACCCGGCTGAAGAGAACCGCCAGAAGAA
GATACACCAGACGGAAGAACCGGATCTGCTATCTGCAAGAGATCTTCAGCAACGAGATGGCCAAGGTGGA
CGACAGCTTCTTCCACAGACTGGAAGAGTCCTTCCTGGTGGAAGAGGATAAGAAGCACGAGCGGCACCCC
ATCTTCGGCAACATCGTGGACGAGGTGGCCTACCACGAGAAGTACCCCACCATCTACCACCTGAGAAAGA
AACTGGTGGACAGCACCGACAAGGCCGACCTGCGGCTGATCTATCTGGCCCTGGCCCACATGATCAAGTT
CCGGGGCCACTTCCTGATCGAGGGCGACCTGAACCCCGACAACAGCGACGTGGACAAGCTGTTCATCCAG
CTGGTGCAGACCTACAACCAGCTGTTCGAGGAAAACCCCATCAACGCCAGCGGCGTGGACGCCAAGGCCA
TCCTGTCTGCCAGACTGAGCAAGAGCAGACGGCTGGAAAATCTGATCGCCCAGCTGCCCGGCGAGAAGAA
GAATGGCCTGTTCGGAAACCTGATTGCCCTGAGCCTGGGCCTGACCCCCAACTTCAAGAGCAACTTCGAC
CTGGCCGAGGATGCCAAACTGCAGCTGAGCAAGGACACCTACGACGACGACCTGGACAACCTGCTGGCCC
AGATCGGCGACCAGTACGCCGACCTGTTTCTGGCCGCCAAGAACCTGTCCGACGCCATCCTGCTGAGCGA
CATCCTGAGAGTGAACACCGAGATCACCAAGGCCCCCCTGAGCGCCTCTATGATCAAGAGATACGACGAG
CACCACCAGGACCTGACCCTGCTGAAAGCTCTCGTGCGGCAGCAGCTGCCTGAGAAGTACAAAGAGATTT
TCTTCGACCAGAGCAAGAACGGCTACGCCGGCTACATTGACGGCGGAGCCAGCCAGGAAGAGTTCTACAA
GTTCATCAAGCCCATCCTGGAAAAGATGGACGGCACCGAGGAACTGCTCGTGAAGCTGAACAGAGAGGAC
CTGCTGCGGAAGCAGCGGACCTTCGACAACGGCAGCATCCCCCACCAGATCCACCTGGGAGAGCTGCACG
CCATTCTGCGGCGGCAGGAAGATTTTTACCCATTCCTGAAGGACAACCGGGAAAAGATCGAGAAGATCCT
GACCTTCCGCATCCCCTACTACGTGGGCCCTCTGGCCAGGGGAAACAGCAGATTCGCCTGGATGACCAGA
AAGAGCGAGGAAACCATCACCCCCTGGAACTTCGAGGAAGTGGTGGACAAGGGCGCTTCCGCCCAGAGCT
TCATCGAGCGGATGACCAACTTCGATAAGAACCTGCCCAACGAGAAGGTGCTGCCCAAGCACAGCCTGCT
GTACGAGTACTTCACCGTGTATAACGAGCTGACCAAAGTGAAATACGTGACCGAGGGAATGAGAAAGCCC
GCCTTCCTGAGCGGCGAGCAGAAAAAGGCCATCGTGGACCTGCTGTTCAAGACCAACCGGAAAGTGACCG
TGAAGCAGCTGAAAGAGGACTACTTCAAGAAAATCGAGTGCTTCGACTCCGTGGAAATCTCCGGCGTGGA
AGATCGGTTCAACGCCTCCCTGGGCACATACCACGATCTGCTGAAAATTATCAAGGACAAGGACTTCCTG
GACAATGAGGAAAACGAGGACATTCTGGAAGATATCGTGCTGACCCTGACACTGTTTGAGGACAGAGAGA
TGATCGAGGAACGGCTGAAAACCTATGCCCACCTGTTCGACGACAAAGTGATGAAGCAGCTGAAGCGGCG
GAGATACACCGGCTGGGGCAGGCTGAGCCGGAAGCTGATCAACGGCATCCGGGACAAGCAGTCCGGCAAG
ACAATCCTGGATTTCCTGAAGTCCGACGGCTTCGCCAACAGAAACTTCATGCAGCTGATCCACGACGACA
GCCTGACCTTTAAAGAGGACATCCAGAAAGCCCAGGTGTCCGGCCAGGGCGATAGCCTGCACGAGCACAT
TGCCAATCTGGCCGGCAGCCCCGCCATTAAGAAGGGCATCCTGCAGACAGTGAAGGTGGTGGACGAGCTC
GTGAAAGTGATGGGCCGGCACAAGCCCGAGAACATCGTGATCGAAATGGCCAGAGAGAACCAGACCACCC
AGAAGGGACAGAAGAACAGCCGCGAGAGAATGAAGCGGATCGAAGAGGGCATCAAAGAGCTGGGCAGCCA
GATCCTGAAAGAACACCCCGTGGAAAACACCCAGCTGCAGAACGAGAAGCTGTACCTGTACTACCTGCAG
AATGGGCGGGATATGTACGTGGACCAGGAACTGGACATCAACCGGCTGTCCGACTACGATGTGGACCATA
TCGTGCCTCAGAGCTTTCTGAAGGACGACTCCATCGACAACAAGGTGCTGACCAGAAGCGACAAGAACCG
GGGCAAGAGCGACAACGTGCCCTCCGAAGAGGTCGTGAAGAAGATGAAGAACTACTGGCGGCAGCTGCTG
AACGCCAAGCTGATTACCCAGAGAAAGTTCGACAATCTGACCAAGGCCGAGAGAGGCGGCCTGAGCGAAC
TGGATAAGGCCGGCTTCATCAAGAGACAGCTGGTGGAAACCCGGCAGATCACAAAGCACGTGGCACAGAT
CCTGGACTCCCGGATGAACACTAAGTACGACGAGAATGACAAGCTGATCCGGGAAGTGAAAGTGATCACC
CTGAAGTCCAAGCTGGTGTCCGATTTCCGGAAGGATTTCCAGTTTTACAAAGTGCGCGAGATCAACAACT
ACCACCACGCCCACGACGCCTACCTGAACGCCGTCGTGGGAACCGCCCTGATCAAAAAGTACCCTAAGCT
GGAAAGCGAGTTCGTGTACGGCGACTACAAGGTGTACGACGTGCGGAAGATGATCGCCAAGAGCGAGCAG
GAAATCGGCAAGGCTACCGCCAAGTACTTCTTCTACAGCAACATCATGAACTTTTTCAAGACCGAGATTA
CCCTGGCCAACGGCGAGATCCGGAAGCGGCCTCTGATCGAGACAAACGGCGAAACCGGGGAGATCGTGTG
GGATAAGGGCCGGGATTTTGCCACCGTGCGGAAAGTGCTGAGCATGCCCCAAGTGAATATCGTGAAAAAG
ACCGAGGTGCAGACAGGCGGCTTCAGCAAAGAGTCTATCCTGCCCAAGAGGAACAGCGATAAGCTGATCG
CCAGAAAGAAGGACTGGGACCCTAAGAAGTACGGCGGCTTCGACAGCCCCACCGTGGCCTATTCTGTGCT
GGTGGTGGCCAAAGTGGAAAAGGGCAAGTCCAAGAAACTGAAGAGTGTGAAAGAGCTGCTGGGGATCACC
ATCATGGAAAGAAGCAGCTTCGAGAAGAATCCCATCGACTTTCTGGAAGCCAAGGGCTACAAAGAAGTGA
AAAAGGACCTGATCATCAAGCTGCCTAAGTACTCCCTGTTCGAGCTGGAAAACGGCCGGAAGAGAATGCT
GGCCTCTGCCGGCGAACTGCAGAAGGGAAACGAACTGGCCCTGCCCTCCAAATATGTGAACTTCCTGTAC
CTGGCCAGCCACTATGAGAAGCTGAAGGGCTCCCCCGAGGATAATGAGCAGAAACAGCTGTTTGTGGAAC
AGCACAAGCACTACCTGGACGAGATCATCGAGCAGATCAGCGAGTTCTCCAAGAGAGTGATCCTGGCCGA
CGCTAATCTGGACAAAGTGCTGTCCGCCTACAACAAGCACCGGGATAAGCCCATCAGAGAGCAGGCCGAG
AATATCATCCACCTGTTTACCCTGACCAATCTGGGAGCCCCTGCCGCCTTCAAGTACTTTGACACCACCA
TCGACCGGAAGAGGTACACCAGCACCAAAGAGGTGCTGGACGCCACCCTGATCCACCAGAGCATCACCGG
CCTGTACGAGACACGGATCGACCTGTCTCAGCTGGGAGGCGACTCTGGAGGATCTAGCGGAGGATCCTCT
GGCAGCGAGACACCAGGAACAAGCGAGTCAGCAACACCAGAGAGCAGTGGCGGCAGCAGCGGCGGCAGCA
GCATGACGGCAAAACTGGAAAGCCACGTGCCTGCTGCACCACCAGTCTCAGCGGAAGCGCCGGCACCGAC
GCGACCTGACGCTGCTAAGCAGGAGGCTCGACGAGCCCACCATGAAGCCCTGAGACTGCGGTGGAAAGCA
ATCGAGGAAGCTGGGGGCACTGACGCCTGGGTACGACAGCAGTTGGTTGCGAAAGGCGTAGCGGCGGAAG
AGGTGGACTTCGAAAGTCTCTCCGACAAGCAAAAAGCGGCTTGGAAAGAGAAAAAAAAAGCTGAGGCAAC
CGAGCGGAGGGCTCAAAAACGACTTGCCTGGGAAGCCTGGAAAGCGACCCATATTCATCATTTGGGCGTT
GGAGTTCACTGGGACGAAGCCGGCGGGCCTGACAAGTTCGATGTGGCAGGGAGGGAAGAAAGGGCAAAGG
CAAACGGGTTGCCCGAAGGTCTTGACAGCGTAGAAGCATTGGCGAAAGCGCTGGGAATCTCAGTATCCCG
ATTGCGCTGGTTCTCTTTTCACAGGGAAGTTGATACAGGGACACACTACCAAACTTGGGAGATCCCAAAG
AGGGATGGGGGCAAACGCACCCTCACGGCCCCGAAAAGGGAGCTTAAGGCAGTACAAAGGTGGGTACTCG
CCAATGTGGTGGAAAGACTTCCCGTACACGGAGCTGCTCATGGGTTTGTTGCAGGACGCTCCATACTCAC
TAATGCGCTCGCTCACCAAGGAGCTGACGTGGTTGTTAAAGTTGATATGAAAGATTTTTTTCCCAGTGTC
ACATGGCCTCGAGTTAAAGGCCTGCTCAGAAAGGGAGGTTTGCCTGAAAACTTGGCGACCCTGCTCGCCC
TTCTGAGTACCGAAGCTCCACGGGAAGTAGTCCGATTCAGAGGGGAAACGCTGTACGTCGCTAAGGGCCC
ACGCGCTCTGCCACAGGGCGCGCCTACCAGTCCTGCGCTTACTAACGCATTGTGTCTTAGGTTGGATAAG
CGGTTGAGCGCGCTGAGTAAGCGGTTGGGTTTCACATACACCAGATACGCTGACGATCTTACATTTAGTT
GGAGGCGCGCTAAAAAATCTCGCCAGAAAGAGTTGCCGCTGGCTGATGCTCCCGTCGCGCTTCTCCTGGC
CCGGGTTAAGGGAGTGTTGGAAGCAGAAGGTTTCACTTTGCATCCTGATAAGACCAGGGTTCAGCGGAAG
GGAAGCCGGCAACGAGTGACCGGCCTCGTGGTTAATGAAGCGCCCGAAGGAGTGCCAGGTGCCCGAGTTC
CCCGAGATGTTGTTCGGAGATTGCGAGCGGCAATACACAATAGAGAGCAAGGTAAACCAGGGCCGACTGG
AGAAACGTTGGAACAACTCAAAGGCTTGGCAGCTTTTCTGCACATGACAGACGCTGAAAAAGGAAGAGCG
TTTCTGAGAAGACTTGAGGCCCTGGAGAAGAGGCAAACTGCGAAAAGGCCGGCGGCCACGAAAAAGGCCG
GCCAGGCAAAAAAGAAAAAGCTTGAGGGCAGAGGAAGTCTGCTAACATGCGGTGACGTGGAGGAGAATCC
CGGCCCTGCTAGCATGGTGAGCAAGGGCGAGGAGGATAACATGGCCATCATCAAGGAGTTCATGCGCTTC
AAGGTGCACATGGAGGGCTCCGTGAACGGCCACGAGTTCGAGATCGAGGGCGAGGGCGAGGGCCGCCCCT
ACGAGGGCACCCAGACCGCCAAGCTGAAGGTGACCAAGGGTGGCCCCCTGCCCTTCGCCTGGGACATCCT
GTCCCCTCAGTTCATGTACGGCTCCAAGGCCTACGTGAAGCACCCCGCCGACATCCCCGACTACTTGAAG
CTGTCCTTCCCCGAGGGCTTCAAGTGGGAGCGCGTGATGAACTTCGAGGACGGCGGCGTGGTGACCGTGA
CCCAGGACTCCTCCCTGCAGGACGGCGAGTTCATCTACAAGGTGAAGCTGCGCGGCACCAACTTCCCCTC
CGACGGCCCCGTAATGCAGAAGAAGACCATGGGCTGGGAGGCCTCCTCCGAGCGGATGTACCCCGAGGAC
GGCGCCCTGAAGGGCGAGATCAAGCAGAGGCTGAAGCTGAAGGACGGCGGCCACTACGACGCTGAGGTCA
AGACCACCTACAAGGCCAAGAAGCCCGTGCAGCTGCCCGGCGCCTACAACGTCAACATCAAGTTGGACAT
CACCTCCCACAACGAGGACTACACCATCGTGGAACAGTACGAACGCGCCGAGGGCCGCCACTCCACCGGC
GGCATGGACGAGCTGTACAAGTGAGAATTCCTAGAGCTCGCTGATCAGCCTCGACTGTGCCTTCTAGTTG
CCAGCCATCTGTTGTTTGCCCCTCCCCCGTGCCTTCCTTGACCCTGGAAGGTGCCACTCCCACTGTCCTT
TCCTAATAAAATGAGGAAATTGCATCGCATTGTCTGAGTAGGTGTCATTCTATTCTGGGGGGTGGGGTGG
GGCAGGACAGCAAGGGGGAGGATTGGGAAGAGAATAGCAGGCATGCTGGGGAGCGGCCGCAGGAACCCCT
AGTGATGGAGTTGGCCACTCCCTCTCTGCGCGCTCGCTCGCTCACTGAGGCCGGGCGACCAAAGGTCGCC
CGACGCCCGGGCTTTGCCCGGGCGGCCTCAGTGAGCGAGCGAGCGCGCAGCTGCCTGCAGGGGCGCCTGA
TGCGGTATTTTCTCCTTACGCATCTGTGCGGTATTTCACACCGCATA
[95 nt withheld, positions 8588-8682]
T
[46 nt withheld, positions 8684-8729]
C
[141 nt withheld, positions 8731-8871]
CCTTTGACGTTGGAGTCCACGTTCTTT
[37 nt withheld, positions 8899-8935]
ACTCTATCTCGGGCTATTCTTTTGATTTATAAGGGATTTTGCCGATTTCGGTCTATTGGTTAAAAAATGA
GCTGATTTAACAAAAATTTAACGCGAATTTTAACAAAATATTAACGTTTACAATTTTATGGTGCACTCTC
AGTACAATCTGCTCTGATGCCGCATAGTTAAGCCAGCCCCGACACCCGCCAACACCCGCTGACGCGCCCT
GACGGGCTTGTCTGCTCCCGGCATCCGCTTACAGACAAGCTGTGACCGTCTCCGGGAGCTGCATGTGTCA
GAGGTTTTCACCGTCATCACCGAAACGCGCGAGACGAAAGGGCCTCGTGATACGCCTATTTTTATAGGTT
AATGTCATGATAATAATGGTTTCTTAGACGTCAGGTGGCACTTTTCGGGGAAATGTGCGCGGAACCCCTA
TTTGTTTATTTTTCTAAATACATTCAAATATGTATCCGCTCATGAGACAATAACCCTGATAAATGCTTCA
ATAATATTGAAAAAGGAAGAGTATGAGTATTCAACATTTCCGTGTCGCCCTTATTCCCTTTTTTGCGGCA
TTTTGCCTTCCTGTTTTTGCTCACCCAGAAACGCTGGTGAAAGTAAAAGATGCTGAAGATCAGTTGGGTG
CACGAGTGGGTTACATCGAACTGGATCTCAACAGCGGTAAGATCCTTGAGAGTTTTCGCCCCGAAGAACG
TTTTCCAATGATGAGCACTTTTAAAGTTCTGCTATGTGGCGCGGTATTATCCCGTATTGACGCCGGGCAA
GAGCAACTCGGTCGCCGCATACACTATTCTCAGAATGACTTGGTTGAGTACTCACCAGTCACAGAAAAGC
ATCTTACGGATGGCATGACAGTAAGAGAATTATGCAGTGCTGCCATAACCATGAGTGATAACACTGCGGC
CAACTTACTTCTGACAACGATCGGAGGACCGAAGGAGCTAACCGCTTTTTTGCACAACATGGGGGATCAT
GTAACTCGCCTTGATCGTTGGGAACCGGAGCTGAATGAAGCCATACCAAACGACGAGCGTGACACCACGA
TGCCTGTAGCAATGGCAACAACGTTGCGCAAACTATTAACTGGCGAACTACTTACTCTAGCTTCCCGGCA
ACAATTAATAGACTGGATGGAGGCGGATAAAGTTGCAGGACCACTTCTGCGCTCGGCCCTTCCGGCTGGC
TGGTTTATTGCTGATAAATCTGGAGCCGGTGAGCGTGGAAGCCGCGGTATCATTGCAGCACTGGGGCCAG
ATGGTAAGCCCTCCCGTATCGTAGTTATCTACACGACGGGGAGTCAGGCAACTATGGATGAACGAAATAG
ACAGATCGCTGAGATAGGTGCCTCACTGATTAAGCATTGGTAACTGTCAGACCAAGTTTACTCATATATA
CTTTAGATTGATTTAAAACTTCATTTTTAATTTAAAAGGATCTAGGTGAAGATCCTTTTTGATAATCTCA
TGACCAAAATCCCTTAACGTGAGTTTTCGTTCCACTGAGCGTCAGACCCCGTAGAAAAGATCAAAGGATC
TTCTTGAGATCCTTTTTTTCTGCGCGTAATCTGCTGCTTGCAAACAAAAAAACCACCGCTACCAGCGGTG
GTTTGTTTGCCGGATCAAGAGCTACCAACTCTTTTTCCGAAGGTAACTGGCTTCAGCAGAGCGCAGATAC
CAAATACTGTTCTTCTAGTGTAGCCGTAGTTAGGCCACCACTTCAAGAACTCTGTAGCACCGCCTACATA
CCTCGCTCTGCTAATCCTGTTACCAGTGGCTGCTGCCAGTGGCGATAAGTCGTGTCTTACCGGGTTGGAC
TCAAGACGATAGTTACCGGATAAGGCGCAGCGGTCGGGCTGAACGGGGGGTTCGTGCACACAGCCCAGCT
TGGAGCGAACGACCTACACCGAACTGAGATACCTACAGCGTGAGCTATGAGAAAGCGCCACGCTTCCCGA
AGGGAGAAAGGCGGACAGGTATCCGGTAAGCGGCAGGGTCGGAACAGGAGAGCGCACGAGGGAGCTTCCA
GGGGGAAACGCCTGGTATCTTTATAGTCCTGTCGGGTTTCGCCACCTCTGACTTGAGCGTCGATTTTTGT
GATGCTCGTCAGGGGGGCGGAGCCTATGGAAAAACGCCAGCAACGCGGCCTTTTTACGGTTCCTGGCCTT
TTGCTGGCCTTTTGCTCACATGT
